>Addgene plasmid #228262 | SJZ10-LEU2 | addgene full sequence | sequence record 453990 | Addgene NGS Result
GACGTCATTTAGGTGACACTATAGAGCGGCCGCCAGCTGAAGCATCGTACGCCGCAGGTCGACGAATTGG
AGACGGTGCTGGATTAATTAATCCTAGGTGAGGCGCGCCTAGGGATAACAGGGTAATCTCGTCAAATTTC
AAACGCTGCCACGGCTCCAGTTATCCAAGTAGATATCGACTCAATGATTTCCAAGTTGAATTGATTAACT
ATAAAAGGAAAATATCTGTACAATAGACATCGGGCTCCCATTGGCCCTACCCACATATGTAGAAATACAT
TACTCTATTCACTACTGCATTTAGTTATGTTTAACATTTGATATAGCAGACGCTACCGCCAGGCACAATA
TATTCCCCTTCCCTCTTGCCATTCGCTGTACTTGTGGTAGATTCCAATTCAGCGCAGTCACGTGCTAGTA
ATCACCGCATTTTTTTCTTTTCCTTTCAGGCTAAAACCGGTTCCGGGCCTGATCCCTGCACTCATTTTCT
AACGGAAAACCTTCAGAAGCATAACTACCCATTCCAGTTTAGAGTCATGACAGGTTCAACATCAGATGCT
TCATATACTTTTATATATTGAATTATATAAATATATCTATGTACTCTAAGTAAGTACATCTGCTTTAACG
CATTCCTACATTTGCTTCGATTTATTTTTATTGTTGATACCTATTTGAAGAAGTAAAAAGTATCCCACAC
TACACAGATTATACCATGTCTAAGAATATCGTTGTCCTACCGGGTGATCACGTCGGTAAAGAAGTTACTG
ACGAAGCTATTAAGGTCTTGAATGCCATTGCTGAAGTCCGTCCAGAAATTAAGTTCAATTTCCAACATCA
CTTGATCGGGGGTGCTGCCATCGATGCCACTGGCACTCCTTTACCAGATGAAGCTCTAGAAGCCTCTAAG
AAAGCCGATGCTGTCTTACTAGGTGCTGTTGGTGGTCCAAAATGGGGTACGGGCGCAGTTAGACCAGAAC
AAGGTCTATTGAAGATCAGAAAGGAATTGGGTCTATACGCCAACTTGAGACCATGTAACTTTGCTTCTGA
TTCTTTACTAGATCTTTCTCCTTTGAAGCCTGAATATGCAAAGGGTACCGATTTCGTCGTCGTTAGAGAA
TTGGTTGGTGGTATCTACTTTGGTGAAAGAAAAGAAGATGAAGGTGACGGAGTTGCTTGGGACTCTGAGA
AATACAGTGTTCCTGAAGTTCAAAGAATTACAAGAATGGCTGCTTTCTTGGCATTGCAACAAAACCCACC
ATTACCAATCTGGTCTCTTGACAAGGCTAACGTGCTTGCCTCTTCCAGATTGTGGAGAAAGACTGTTGAA
GAAACCATCAAGACTGAGTTCCCACAATTAACTGTTCAGCACCAATTGATCGACTCTGCTGCTATGATTT
TGGTTAAATCACCAACTAAGCTAAACGGTGTTGTTATTACCAACAACATGTTTGGTGATATTATCTCCGA
TGAAGCCTCTGTTATTCCAGGTTCTTTGGGTTTATTACCTTCTGCATCTCTAGCTTCCCTACCTGACACT
AACAAGGCATTCGGTTTGTACGAACCATGTCATGGTTCTGCCCCAGATTTACCAGCAAACAAGGTTAACC
CAATTGCTACCATCTTATCTGCAGCTATGATGTTGAAGTTATCCTTGGATTTGGTTGAAGAAGGTAGGGC
TCTTGAAGAAGCTGTTAGAAATGTCTTGGATGCAGGTGTCAGAACCGGTGACCTTGGTGGTTCTAACTCT
ACCACTGAGGTTGGCGATGCTATCGCCAAGGCTGTCAAGGAAATCTTGGCTTAATAAGAGTAATAATTAT
TGCTTCCATATAATATTTTTATATACCTCTTATTTTTATGTATTAGTTAATTAAGTATTTTTATCTATCT
GCTTATCATTTTCTTTTCATATAGGGGGGGTTGGTGTTTTCTTGCCCATCAGATTGATGTCCTCCAACTC
GGCACTATTTTACAAAGGGTTTTTTTGTAAGAGAAGGAGAAGACAGATACTAAACCATACGTTACTCGAA
ACAAAAAAAAAAAAAATGGAAAAAGCTGCTATCAACAAAAGACGGCCTCATCAAACCTAAAGAAACCATG
TCAGCGTGAGCTCGATCCACTAGTGGCCTATGCCCGCGGCCTATAGTGAGTCGTATTAGTTAACTTTTCC
ATAGGCTCCGCCCCCCTGACGAGCATCACAAAAATCGACGCTCAAGTCAGAGGTGGCGAAACCCGACAGG
ACTATAAAGATACCAGGCGTTTCCCCCTGGAAGCTCCCTCGTGCGCTCTCCTGTTCCGACCCTGCCGCTT
ACCGGATACCTGTCCGCCTTTCTCCCTTCGGGAAGCGTGGCGCTTTCTCATAGCTCACGCTGTAGGTATC
TCAGTTCGGTGTAGGTCGTTCGCTCCAAGCTGGGCTGTGTGCACGAACCCCCCGTTCAGCCCGACCGCTG
CGCCTTATCCGGTAACTATCGTCTTGAGTCCAACCCGGTAAGACACGACTTATCGCCACTGGCAGCAGCC
ACTGGTAACAGGATTAGCAGAGCGAGGTATGTAGGCGGTGCTACAGAGTTCTTGAAGTGGTGGCCTAACT
ACGGCTACACTAGAAGAACAGTATTTGGTATCTGCGCTCTGCTGAAGCCAGTTACCTTCGGAAAAAGAGT
TGGTAGCTCTTGATCCGGCAAACAAACCACCGCTGGTAGCGGTGGTTTTTTTGTTTGCAAGCAGCAGATT
ACGCGCAGAAAAAAAGGATCTCAAGAAGATCCTTTGATCTTTTCTACGGGGTCTGACGCTCAGTGGAACG
AAAACTCACGTTAAGGGATTTTGGTCATGAGATTATCAAAAAGGATCTTCACCTAGATCCTTTTAAATTA
AAAATGAAGTTTTAAATCAATCTAAAGTATATATGAGTAAACTTGGTCTGACAGTTACCAATGCTTAATC
AGTGAGGCACCTATCTCAGCGATCTGTCTATTTCGTTCATCCATAGTTGCCTGACTCCCCGTCGTGTAGA
TAACTACGATACGGGAGGGCTTACCATCTGGCCCCAGTGCTGCAATGATACCGCGAGACCCACGCTCACC
GGCTCCAGATTTATCAGCAATAAACCAGCCAGCCGGAAGGGCCGAGCGCAGAAGTGGTCCTGCAACTTTA
TCCGCCTCCATCCAGTCTATTAATTGTTGCCGGGAAGCTAGAGTAAGTAGTTCGCCAGTTAATAGTTTGC
GCAACGTTGTTGCCATTGCTACAGGCATCGTGGTGTCACGCTCGTCGTTTGGTATGGCTTCATTCAGCTC
CGGTTCCCAACGATCAAGGCGAGTTACATGATCCCCCATGTTGTGCAAAAAAGCGGTTAGCTCCTTCGGT
CCTCCGATCGTTGTCAGAAGTAAGTTGGCCGCAGTGTTATCACTCATGGTTATGGCAGCACTGCATAATT
CTCTTACTGTCATGCCATCCGTAAGATGCTTTTCTGTGACTGGTGAGTACTCAACCAAGTCATTCTGAGA
ATAGTGTATGCGGCGACCGAGTTGCTCTTGCCCGGCGTCAATACGGGATAATACCGCGCCACATAGCAGA
ACTTTAAAAGTGCTCATCATTGGAAAACGTTCTTCGGGGCGAAAACTCTCAAGGATCTTACCGCTGTTGA
GATCCAGTTCGATGTAACCCACTCGTGCACCCAACTGATCTTCAGCATCTTTTACTTTCACCAGCGTTTC
TGGGTGAGCAAAAACAGGAAGGCAAAATGCCGCAAAAAAGGGAATAAGGGCGACACGGAAATGTTGAATA
CTCATACTCTTCCTTTTTCAATATTATTGAAGCATTTATCAGGGTTATTGTCTCATGAGCGGATACATAT
TTGAATGTATTTAGAAAAATAAACAAATAGGGGTTCCGCG
Features (pLannotate 1.2.2; 7 found; start..end, strand, type, name):
      7..25      +  promoter       SP6 promoter: promoter for bacteriophage SP6 RNA polymerase
    127..201     +  CDS            RLP7 (fragment): RLP7_YEAST - Also known as RPL7. Experimental evidence at protein level: Swiss-Prot protein existence level 1. Involved in the biogenesis of the 60S ribosomal subunit. May act as a specificity factor that binds precursor rRNAs and tethers the enzymes that carry out the early 5' to 3' exonucleolytic reactions that generate the mature rRNAs. From Saccharomyces cerevisiae (strain ATCC 204508 / S288c) (Baker's yeast).
    722..1801    +  CDS            LEU2: LEU3_YEAST - Experimental evidence at protein level: Swiss-Prot protein existence level 1. Catalyzes the oxidation of 3-carboxy-2-hydroxy-4- methylpentanoate (3-isopropylmalate) to 3-carboxy-4-methyl-2- oxopentanoate. The product decarboxylates to 4-methyl-2 oxopentanoate. From Saccharomyces cerevisiae (strain ATCC 204508 / S288c) (Baker's yeast).
   2140..2158    -  promoter       T7 promoter: promoter for bacteriophage T7 RNA polymerase
   2166..2754    -  rep_origin     ori: high-copy-number ColE1/pMB1/pBR322/pUC origin of replication
   2925..3785    -  CDS            AmpR: β-lactamase; bla; confers resistance to ampicillin, carbenicillin, and related antibiotics
   3786..3890    -  promoter       AmpR promoter: bla
