[The description below was written by a language model from this plasmid's Addgene catalogue record and pLannotate feature annotations shown in this document.]
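Description:
SJZ10-LEU2 is a small (about 3.9 kb) template plasmid built on the SJZ10 backbone and intended as a PCR source of a selectable marker cassette for gene knockout in Saccharomyces cerevisiae. It is catalogued as a yeast expression vector, but the annotated features include no yeast replication origin or centromere. This fits its role as a template for amplifying a marker rather than as a plasmid maintained in yeast. In E. coli it is propagated through a high-copy ColE1/pUC-type origin and selected with ampicillin through the β-lactamase gene and its native promoter.

The payload is a roughly 2 kb LEU2 cassette from Kluyveromyces lactis, driven by its own K. lactis LEU2 promoter. LEU2 encodes 3-isopropylmalate dehydrogenase, an enzyme of leucine biosynthesis, so the cassette complements leu2 auxotrophy and allows selection of integrants on medium lacking leucine. The automated annotation labels the coding region by its similarity to the S. cerevisiae protein, but the catalogue gives the source as K. lactis. A heterologous orthologue of this kind is generally chosen because it has less homology to the host's own LEU2 locus, which reduces unwanted recombination there. A short upstream match to RLP7 is also annotated; the record does not explain it. The cassette is flanked by SP6 and T7 bacteriophage promoters facing inward from the backbone, and these are standard vector elements.

According to the record, the plasmid belongs to a set of templates optimised for deleting multiple genes in the same yeast strain. In typical use, the marker would be amplified with primers carrying homology to the target locus and then integrated by homologous recombination.
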