Addgene plasmid #228262: SJZ10-LEU2
Purpose: Template plasmid for yeast gene knockout, uses auxotrophic marker LEU2 (Kluyveromyces lactis)
Depositing lab: Zhiping Xie. Publication: Template plasmids optimized for deletion of multiple genes in yeast Saccharomyces cerevisiae. Feng Y-H, Song J-Z, Zhu J, Xie Z. Microbiol Spectr. 2024 Oct 10:e0132024. doi: 10.1128/spectrum.01320-24. PubMed 39387598.
Backbone
  Vector backbone: SJZ10
  Vector type: Yeast Expression
Growth in bacteria
  Bacterial resistance: Ampicillin, 100 μg/mL
  Growth temperature: 37°C
  Growth strain: DH5alpha
  Copy number: High Copy
Gene/Insert
  Gene/Insert name: LEU2
  Species: Kluyveromyces lactis
  Insert size (bp): 1980
  Promoter: LEU2 K.l.
  Cloning method: Other
Terms and licenses: Academic/Nonprofit Terms; Industry Terms: Not Available to Industry
How to cite: SJZ10-LEU2 was a gift from Zhiping Xie (Addgene plasmid # 228262 ; http://n2t.net/addgene:228262 ; RRID:Addgene_228262)
