>Addgene plasmid #228262 | SJZ10-LEU2 | depositor partial sequence | sequence record 447991 | LEU2 K.l.
ATGTCTAAGAATATCGTTGTCCTACCGGGTGATCACGTCGGTAAAGAAGTTACTGACGAAGCTATTAAGG
TCTTGAATGCCATTGCTGAAGTCCGTCCAGAAATTAAGTTCAATTTCCAACATCACTTGATCGGGGGTGC
TGCCATCGATGCCACTGGCACTCCTTTACCAGATGAAGCTCTAGAAGCCTCTAAGAAAGCCGATGCTGTC
TTACTAGGTGCTGTTGGTGGTCCAAAATGGGGTACGGGCGCAGTTAGACCAGAACAAGGTCTATTGAAGA
TCAGAAAGGAATTGGGTCTATACGCCAACTTGAGACCATGTAACTTTGCTTCTGATTCTTTACTAGATCT
TTCTCCTTTGAAGCCTGAATATGCAAAGGGTACCGATTTCGTCGTCGTTAGAGAATTGGTTGGTGGTATC
TACTTTGGTGAAAGAAAAGAAGATGAAGGTGACGGAGTTGCTTGGGACTCTGAGAAATACAGTGTTCCTG
AAGTTCAAAGAATTACAAGAATGGCTGCTTTCTTGGCATTGCAACAAAACCCACCATTACCAATCTGGTC
TCTTGACAAGGCTAACGTGCTTGCCTCTTCCAGATTGTGGAGAAAGACTGTTGAAGAAACCATCAAGACT
GAGTTCCCACAATTAACTGTTCAGCACCAATTGATCGACTCTGCTGCTATGATTTTGGTTAAATCACCAA
CTAAGCTAAACGGTGTTGTTATTACCAACAACATGTTTGGTGATATTATCTCCGATGAAGCCTCTGTTAT
TCCAGGTTCTTTGGGTTTATTACCTTCTGCATCTCTAGCTTCCCTACCTGACACTAACAAGGCATTCGGT
TTGTACGAACCATGTCATGGTTCTGCCCCAGATTTACCAGCAAACAAGGTTAACCCAATTGCTACCATCT
TATCTGCAGCTATGATGTTGAAGTTATCCTTGGATTTGGTTGAAGAAGGTAGGGCTCTTGAAGAAGCTGT
TAGAAATGTCTTGGATGCAGGTGTCAGAACCGGTGACCTTGGTGGTTCTAACTCTACCACTGAGGTTGGC
GATGCTATCGCCAAGGCTGTCAAGGAAATCTTGGCTTAA
